Addgene plasmid #126612: pB-puro-mU6-CNPshRNA2
Purpose: Expresses shRNA against human CNP under mouse U6 promoter
Depositing lab: Xiaozhong Wang. Depositing organization: Northwestern University. Publication: The cyclic phosphodiesterase CNP and RNA cyclase RtcA fine-tune noncanonical XBP1 splicing during ER stress. Unlu I, Lu Y, Wang X. J Biol Chem. 2018 Dec 14;293(50):19365-19376. doi: 10.1074/jbc.RA118.004872. Epub 2018 Oct 24. PubMed 30355738.
Backbone
  Vector backbone: PB-puro
  Vector type: RNAi
  Selectable markers: Puromycin
Growth in bacteria
  Bacterial resistance: Ampicillin, 100 μg/mL
  Growth temperature: 37°C
  Growth strain: DH5alpha
  Copy number: Unknown
Gene/Insert
  Gene/Insert name: CNP ShRNA-2
  gRNA/shRNA sequence: GGAGTACGCTCAACAAGATGT
  Species: Synthetic
  Promoter: Mouse U6 promoter
  Cloning method: Restriction Enzyme; 5′ cloning site BbsI (destroyed during cloning); 3′ cloning site None (unknown if destroyed)
  Sequencing primers: 5′ cAGCACAAAAGGAAACTCACCCTAACTG
Terms and licenses: Academic/Nonprofit Terms; Industry Terms: Not Available to Industry
How to cite: pB-puro-mU6-CNPshRNA2 was a gift from Xiaozhong Wang (Addgene plasmid # 126612 ; http://n2t.net/addgene:126612 ; RRID:Addgene_126612)
