[The description below was written by a language model from this plasmid's Addgene catalogue record and pLannotate feature annotations shown in this document.]
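Description:
pB-puro-mU6-CNPshRNA2 is a 5.9 kb RNAi plasmid built on the PB-puro backbone and designed to knock down human CNP (the 2',3'-cyclic nucleotide phosphodiesterase) in mammalian cells. The payload is a synthetic short hairpin, CNP shRNA-2, cloned by restriction enzyme into a BbsI site (destroyed in the process) directly downstream of the mouse U6 snRNA promoter. U6 is an RNA polymerase III promoter that gives strong, constitutive transcription of short RNAs with defined ends, so the hairpin transcript can be processed by the cellular RNAi machinery into an siRNA targeting the CNP message.

Transfected cells are selected through a separate, oppositely oriented cassette in which the mouse PGK promoter drives puromycin N-acetyltransferase, terminated by an SV40 polyadenylation signal. The short large T antigen fragments annotated in this region most likely reflect the SV40-derived 3' sequence rather than an expressed protein. The "PB" name and a small baculovirus FP25 gene fragment, a sequence often carried alongside piggyBac transposon arms, hint at a piggyBac transposon design for stable genomic integration. However, no terminal repeats are annotated and the record does not state this explicitly.

The bacterial portion resembles a pBluescript-type phagemid, with a high-copy ColE1/pUC origin, β-lactamase for ampicillin selection, an f1 origin, lacZα and lac regulatory remnants, and flanking T3 and T7 promoters. The associated work concerns CNP and the RNA cyclase RtcA in noncanonical XBP1 splicing during ER stress, so the construct's likely use is CNP depletion in human cells to study that pathway.
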