Features (pLannotate 1.2.2; 18 found; start..end, strand, type, name):
      1..314     +  promoter       U6 promoter: RNA polymerase III promoter for mouse U6 snRNA (Das et al., 1988)
    845..863     -  promoter       T7 promoter: promoter for bacteriophage T7 RNA polymerase
    866..1023    +  CDS            lacZα (fragment): LacZα fragment of β-galactosidase; lacZ fragment
   1028..1456    +  rep_origin     f1 ori (sequence partly withheld): f1 bacteriophage origin of replication; arrow indicates direction of (+) strand synthesis
   1509..1613    +  promoter       AmpR promoter: bla
   1614..2474    +  CDS            AmpR: β-lactamase; bla; confers resistance to ampicillin, carbenicillin, and related antibiotics
   2645..3233    +  rep_origin     ori: high-copy-number ColE1/pMB1/pBR322/pUC origin of replication
   3416..3508    +  CDS            lacI (fragment): lac repressor; lacI; The lac repressor binds to the lac operator to inhibit transcription in E. coli. This inhibition can be relieved by adding lactose or isopropyl-β-D-thiogalactopyranoside (IPTG).
   3521..3542    +  protein_bind   CAP binding site: CAP binding activates transcription in the presence of cAMP. E. coli catabolite activator protein
   3557..3587    +  promoter       lac promoter: promoter for the E. coli lac operon
   3595..3611    +  protein_bind   lac operator: The lac repressor binds to the lac operator to inhibit transcription in E. coli. This inhibition can be relieved by adding lactose or isopropyl-β-D-thiogalactopyranoside (IPTG). lac repressor encoded by lacI
   3656..3674    +  promoter       T3 promoter: promoter for bacteriophage T3 RNA polymerase
   3691..3822    -  CDS            FP (fragment): FP25_NPVAC - Experimental evidence at protein level: Swiss-Prot protein existence level 1. From Autographa californica nuclear polyhedrosis virus (AcMNPV).
   4244..4365    -  polyA_signal   SV40 poly(A) signal: SV40 polyadenylation signal
   4388..4471    -  CDS            large T antigen (fragment): large T antigen from SV40 (simian virus 40)
   4468..4690    -  CDS            large T antigen (fragment): large T antigen from SV40 (simian virus 40)
   4699..5296    -  CDS            PuroR (fragment): puromycin N-acetyltransferase; pac from Streptomyces alboniger; confers resistance to puromycin
   5321..5820    -  promoter       PGK promoter: mouse phosphoglycerate kinase 1 promoter
>Addgene plasmid #126612 | pB-puro-mU6-CNPshRNA2 | addgene full sequence | sequence record 246618 | Addgene NGS Result
GATCCGACGCCGCCATCTCTAGGCCCGCGCCGGCCCCCTCGCACAGACTTGTGGGAGAAGCTCGGCTACT
CCCCTGCCCCGGTTAATTTGCATATAATATTTCCTAGTAACTATAGAGGCTTAATGTGCGATAAAAGACA
GATAATCTGTTCTTTTTAATACTAGCTACATTTTACATGATAGGCTTGGATTTCTATAAGAGATACAAAT
ACTAAATTATTATTTTAAAAAACAGCACAAAAGGAAACTCACCCTAACTGTAAAGTAATTGTGTGTTTTG
AGACTATAAATATCCCTTGGAGAAAAGCCTTGTTTGGAGTACGCTCAACAAGATGTCGAAACATCTTGTT
GAGCGTACTCCTTTTTCTCGAGTTAATTAACGAGAGCATAATATTGATATGTGCCAAAGTTGTTTCTGAC
TGACTAATAAGTATAATTTGTTTCTATTATGTATAGGTTAAGCTAATTACTTATTTTATAATACAACATG
ACTGTTTTTAAAGTACAAAATAAGTTTATTTTTGTAAAAGAGAGAATGTTTAAAAGTTTTGTTACTTTAT
AGAAGAAATTTTGAGTTTTTGTTTTTTTTTAATAAATAAATAAACATAAATAAATTGTTTGTTGAATTTA
TTATTAGTATGTAAGTGTAAATATAATAAAACTTAATATCTATTCAAATTAATAAATAAACCTCGATATA
CAGACCGATAAAACACATGCGTCAATTTTACGCATGATTATCTTTAACGTACGTCACAATATGATTATCT
TTCTAGGGTTAAATAATAGTTTCTAATTTTTTTATTATTCAGCCTGCTGTCGTGAATACCGAGCTCCAAT
TCGCCCTATAGTGAGTCGTATTACAATTCACTGGCCGTCGTTTTACAACGTCGTGACTGGGAAAACCCTG
GCGTTACCCAACTTAATCGCCTTGCAGCACATCCCCCTTTCGCCAGCTGGCGTAATAGCGAAGAGGCCCG
CACCGATCGCCCTTCCCAACAGTTGCGCAGCCTGAATGGCGAATGGG
[124 nt withheld, positions 1028-1151]
C
[91 nt withheld, positions 1153-1243]
A
[49 nt withheld, positions 1245-1293]
CCTTTGACGTTGGAGTCCACGTTCTTT
[37 nt withheld, positions 1321-1357]
ACCCTATCTCGGTCTATTCTTTTGATTTATAAGGGATTTTGCCGATTTCGGCCTATTGGTTAAAAAATGA
GCTGATTTAACAAAAATTTAACGCGAATTTTAACAAAATATTAACGCTTACAATTTAGGTGGCACTTTTC
GGGGAAATGTGCGCGGAACCCCTATTTGTTTATTTTTCTAAATACATTCAAATATGTATCCGCTCATGAG
ACAATAACCCTGATAAATGCTTCAATAATATTGAAAAAGGAAGAGTATGAGTATTCAACATTTCCGTGTC
GCCCTTATTCCCTTTTTTGCGGCATTTTGCCTTCCTGTTTTTGCTCACCCAGAAACGCTGGTGAAAGTAA
AAGATGCTGAAGATCAGTTGGGTGCACGAGTGGGTTACATCGAACTGGATCTCAACAGCGGTAAGATCCT
TGAGAGTTTTCGCCCCGAAGAACGTTTTCCAATGATGAGCACTTTTAAAGTTCTGCTATGTGGCGCGGTA
TTATCCCGTATTGACGCCGGGCAAGAGCAACTCGGTCGCCGCATACACTATTCTCAGAATGACTTGGTTG
AGTACTCACCAGTCACAGAAAAGCATCTTACGGATGGCATGACAGTAAGAGAATTATGCAGTGCTGCCAT
AACCATGAGTGATAACACTGCGGCCAACTTACTTCTGACAACGATCGGAGGACCGAAGGAGCTAACCGCT
TTTTTGCACAACATGGGGGATCATGTAACTCGCCTTGATCGTTGGGAACCGGAGCTGAATGAAGCCATAC
CAAACGACGAGCGTGACACCACGATGCCTGTAGCAATGGCAACAACGTTGCGCAAACTATTAACTGGCGA
ACTACTTACTCTAGCTTCCCGGCAACAATTAATAGACTGGATGGAGGCGGATAAAGTTGCAGGACCACTT
CTGCGCTCGGCCCTTCCGGCTGGCTGGTTTATTGCTGATAAATCTGGAGCCGGTGAGCGTGGGTCTCGCG
GTATCATTGCAGCACTGGGGCCAGATGGTAAGCCCTCCCGTATCGTAGTTATCTACACGACGGGGAGTCA
GGCAACTATGGATGAACGAAATAGACAGATCGCTGAGATAGGTGCCTCACTGATTAAGCATTGGTAACTG
TCAGACCAAGTTTACTCATATATACTTTAGATTGATTTAAAACTTCATTTTTAATTTAAAAGGATCTAGG
TGAAGATCCTTTTTGATAATCTCATGACCAAAATCCCTTAACGTGAGTTTTCGTTCCACTGAGCGTCAGA
CCCCGTAGAAAAGATCAAAGGATCTTCTTGAGATCCTTTTTTTCTGCGCGTAATCTGCTGCTTGCAAACA
AAAAAACCACCGCTACCAGCGGTGGTTTGTTTGCCGGATCAAGAGCTACCAACTCTTTTTCCGAAGGTAA
CTGGCTTCAGCAGAGCGCAGATACCAAATACTGTTCTTCTAGTGTAGCCGTAGTTAGGCCACCACTTCAA
GAACTCTGTAGCACCGCCTACATACCTCGCTCTGCTAATCCTGTTACCAGTGGCTGCTGCCAGTGGCGAT
AAGTCGTGTCTTACCGGGTTGGACTCAAGACGATAGTTACCGGATAAGGCGCAGCGGTCGGGCTGAACGG
GGGGTTCGTGCACACAGCCCAGCTTGGAGCGAACGACCTACACCGAACTGAGATACCTACAGCGTGAGCT
ATGAGAAAGCGCCACGCTTCCCGAAGGGAGAAAGGCGGACAGGTATCCGGTAAGCGGCAGGGTCGGAACA
GGAGAGCGCACGAGGGAGCTTCCAGGGGGAAACGCCTGGTATCTTTATAGTCCTGTCGGGTTTCGCCACC
TCTGACTTGAGCGTCGATTTTTGTGATGCTCGTCAGGGGGGCGGAGCCTATGGAAAAACGCCAGCAACGC
GGCCTTTTTACGGTTCCTGGCCTTTTGCTGGCCTTTTGCTCACATGTTCTTTCCTGCGTTATCCCCTGAT
TCTGTGGATAACCGTATTACCGCCTTTGAGTGAGCTGATACCGCTCGCCGCAGCCGAACGACCGAGCGCA
GCGAGTCAGTGAGCGAGGAAGCGGAAGAGCGCCCAATACGCAAACCGCCTCTCCCCGCGCGTTGGCCGAT
TCATTAATGCAGCTGGCACGACAGGTTTCCCGACTGGAAAGCGGGCAGTGAGCGCAACGCAATTAATGTG
AGTTAGCTCACTCATTAGGCACCCCAGGCTTTACACTTTATGCTTCCGGCTCGTATGTTGTGTGGAATTG
TGAGCGGATAACAATTTCACACAGGAAACAGCTATGACCATGATTACGCCAAGCTCGAAATTAACCCTCA
CTAAAGGGAACAAAAGCTGGTACCTCGCGCGACTTGGTTTGCCATTCTTTAGCGCGCGTCGCGTCACACA
GCTTGGCCACAATGTGGTTTTTGTCAAACGAAGATTCTATGACGTGTTTAAAGTTTAGGTCGAGTAAAGC
GCAAATCTTTTTTAACCCTAGAAAGATAGTCTGCGTAAAATTGACGCATGCATTCTTGAAATATTGCTCT
CTCTTTCTAAATAGCGCGAATCCGTCGCTGTGCATTTAGGACATCTCAGTCGCCGCTTGGAGCTCCCGTG
AGGCGTGCTTGTCAATGCGGTAAGTGTCACTGATTTTGAACTATAACGACCGCGTGAGTCAAAATGACGC
ATGATTATCTTTTACGTGACTTTTAAGATTTAACTCATACGATAATTATATTGTTATTTCATGTTCTACT
TACGTGATAACTTATTATATATATATTTTCTTGTTATAGATATCGTGACTAATATATAATAAAATGGGTA
GTTCTTTAGACGATGAGCATATCCTCTCTGCTCTTCTGCAAAGCGATGACGAGCTTGTTGGCTAGCGGCG
CGCCGTCGAGACATGATAAGATACATTGATGAGTTTGGACAAACCACAACTAGAATGCAGTGAAAAAAAT
GCTTTATTTGTGAAATTTGTGATGCTATTGCTTTATTTGTAACCATTATAAGCTGCAATAAACAAGTTAA
CAACAACAATTGCATTCATTTTATGTTTCAGGTTCAGGGGGAGGTGTGGGAGGTTTTTTAAAGCAAGTAA
AACCTCTACAAATGTGGTATGGCTGATTATGATCTCTAGTCAAGGCACTATACATCAAATATTCCTTATT
AACCCCTTTACAAATTAAAAAGCTAAAGGTACACAATTTTTGAGCATAGTTATTAATAGCAGACACTCTA
TGCCTGTGTGGAGTAAGAAAAAACAGTATGTTATGATTATAACTGTTATGCCTACTTATAAAGGTTACAG
AATATTTTTCCATAATTTTCTTGTATAGCAGTGCAGCTTTTTCTCTAGAGCTCAGGCACCGGGCTTGCGG
GTCATGCACCAGGTGCGCGGTCCTTCGGGCACCTCGACGTCGGCGGTGACGGTGAAGCCGAGCCGCTCGT
AGAAGGGGAGGTTGCGGGGCGCGGAGGTCTCCAGGAAGGCGGGCACCCCGGCGCGCTCGGCCGCCTCCAC
TCCGGGGAGCACGACGGCGCTGCCCAGACCCTTGCCCTGGTGGTCGGGCGAGACGCCGACGGTGGCCAGG
AACCACGCGGGCTCCTTGGGCCGGTGCGGCGCCAGGAGGCCTTCCATCTGTTGCTGCGCGGCCAGCCGGG
AACCGCTCAACTCGGCCATGCGCGGGCCGATCTCGGCGAACACCGCCCCCGCTTCGACGCTCTCCGGCGT
GGTCCAGACCGCCACCGCGGCGCCGTCGTCCGCGACCCACACCTTGCCGATGTCGAGCCCGACGCGCGTG
AGGAAGAGTTCTTGCAGCTCGGTGACCCGCTCGATGTGGCGGTCCGGGTCGACGGTGTGGCGCGTGGCGG
GGTAGTCGGCGAACGCGGCGGCGAGGGTGCGTACGGCCCGGGGGACGTCGTCGCGGGTGGCGAGGCGCAC
CGTGGGCTTGTACTCGGTCCCCATGGTGGCGTTGGCTGCAGGTCGAAAGGCCCGGAGATGAGGAAGAGGA
GAACAGCGCGGCAGACGTGCGCTTTTGAAGCGTGCAGAATGCCGGGCCTCCGGAGGACCTTCGGGCGCCC
GCCCCGCCCCTGAGCCCGCCCCTGAGCCCGCCCCCGGACCCACCCCTTCCCAGCCTCTGAGCCCAGAAAG
CGAAGGAGCAAAGCTGCTATTGGCCGCTGCCCCAAAGGCCTACCCGCTTCCATTGCTCAGCGGTGCTGTC
CATCTGCACGAGACTAGTGAGACGTGCTACTTCCATTTGTCACGTCCTGCACGACGCGAGCTGCGGGGCG
GGGGGGAACTTCCTGACTAGGGGAGGAGTAGAAGGTGGCGCGAAGGGGCCACCAAAGAACGGAGCCGGTT
GGCGCCTACCGGTGGATGTGGAATGTGTGCGAGGCCAGAGGCCACTTGTGTAGCGCCAAGTGCCCAGCGG
GGCTGCTAAAGCGCATGCTCCAGACTGCCTTGGGAAAAGCGCCTCCCCTACCCGGTAGAATTAATTCGAT
GGCCGCGGTCCACACTCGCCCCAACGCCCGG
